>Addgene plasmid #167337 | pCDH_CMV_dHMGA_mKate2_CLEAVAGE | addgene full sequence | sequence record 330358 | Addgene NGS Result
GGGTCTCTCTGGTTAGACCAGATCTGAGCCTGGGAGCTCTCTGGCTAACTAGGGAACCCACTGCTTAAGC
CTCAATAAAGCTTGCCTTGAGTGCTTCAAGTAGTGTGTGCCCGTCTGTTGTGTGACTCTGGTAACTAGAG
ATCCCTCAGACCCTTTTAGTCAGTGTGGAAAATCTCTAGCAGTGGCGCCCGAACAGGGACTTGAAAGCGA
AAGGGAAACCAGAGGAGCTCTCTCGACGCAGGACTCGGCTTGCTGAAGCGCGCACGGCAAGAGGCGAGGG
GCGGCGACTGGTGAGTACGCCAAAAATTTTGACTAGCGGAGGCTAGAAGGAGAGAGATGGGTGCGAGAGC
GTCAGTATTAAGCGGGGGAGAATTAGATCGCGATGGGAAAAAATTCGGTTAAGGCCAGGGGGAAAGAAAA
AATATAAATTAAAACATATAGTATGGGCAAGCAGGGAGCTAGAACGATTCGCAGTTAATCCTGGCCTGTT
AGAAACATCAGAAGGCTGTAGACAAATACTGGGACAGCTACAACCATCCCTTCAGACAGGATCAGAAGAA
CTTAGATCATTATATAATACAGTAGCAACCCTCTATTGTGTGCATCAAAGGATAGAGATAAAAGACACCA
AGGAAGCTTTAGACAAGATAGAGGAAGAGCAAAACAAAAGTAAGACCACCGCACAGCAAGCGGCCACTGA
TCTTCAGACCTGGAGGAGGAGATATGAGGGACAATTGGAGAAGTGAATTATATAAATATAAAGTAGTAAA
AATTGAACCATTAGGAGTAGCACCCACCAAGGCAAAGAGAAGAGTGGTGCAGAGAGAAAAAAGAGCAGTG
GGAATAGGAGCTTTGTTCCTTGGGTTCTTGGGAGCAGCAGGAAGCACTATGGGCGCAGCGTCAATGACGC
TGACGGTACAGGCCAGACAATTATTGTCTGGTATAGTGCAGCAGCAGAACAATTTGCTGAGGGCTATTGA
GGCGCAACAGCATCTGTTGCAACTCACAGTCTGGGGCATCAAGCAGCTCCAGGCAAGAATCCTGGCTGTG
GAAAGATACCTAAAGGATCAACAGCTCCTGGGGATTTGGGGTTGCTCTGGAAAACTCATTTGCACCACTG
CTGTGCCTTGGAATGCTAGTTGGAGTAATAAATCTCTGGAACAGATTTGGAATCACACGACCTGGATGGA
GTGGGACAGAGAAATTAACAATTACACAAGCTTAATACACTCCTTAATTGAAGAATCGCAAAACCAGCAA
GAAAAGAATGAACAAGAATTATTGGAATTAGATAAATGGGCAAGTTTGTGGAATTGGTTTAACATAACAA
ATTGGCTGTGGTATATAAAATTATTCATAATGATAGTAGGAGGCTTGGTAGGTTTAAGAATAGTTTTTGC
TGTACTTTCTATAGTGAATAGAGTTAGGCAGGGATATTCACCATTATCGTTTCAGACCCACCTCCCAACC
CCGAGGGGACCCGACAGGCCCGAAGGAATAGAAGAAGAAGGTGGAGAGAGAGACAGAGACAGATCCATTC
GATTAGTGAACGGATCTCGACGGTATCGGTTAACTTTTAAAAGAAAAGGGGGGATTGGGGGGTACAGTGC
AGGGGAAAGAATAGTAGACATAATAGCAACAGACATACAAACTAAAGAATTACAAAAACAAATTACAAAA
TTCAAAATTTTATCGATACTAGTATTATGCCCAGTACATGACCTTATGGGACTTTCCTACTTGGCAGTAC
ATCTACGTATTAGTCATCGCTATTACCATGGTGATGCGGTTTTGGCAGTACATCAATGGGCGTGGATAGC
GGTTTGACTCACGGGGATTTCCAAGTCTCCACCCCATTGACGTCAATGGGAGTTTGTTTTGGCACCAAAA
TCAACGGGACTTTCCAAAATGTCGTAACAACTCCGCCCCATTGACGCAAATGGGCGGTAGGCGTGTACGG
TGGGAGGTTTATATAAGCAGAGCTCGTTTAGTGAACCGTCAGATCGCCTGGAGACGCCATCCACGCTGTT
TTGACCTCCATAGAAGATTCTAGAATGGCGTTTCTCCGAAGCATGTGGGGCGTGCTGAGTGCCCTGGGAA
GGTCTGGAGCAGAGCTGTGCACCGGCTGTGGAAGTCGACTGCGCTCCCCCTTCAGTTTTGTGTATTTACC
GAGGTGGTTTTCACCAAGTCAGATTATGTCTTTGGAAAAAGAAATCATGGACAAACATTTAAAAAGGAAA
GCTATGACAAAAAAAAAAGAGTTAACACTGCTTGGAAAACCAAAAAGACCTCGTTCAGCTTATAACGTTT
ATGTAGCTGAAAGATTCCAAGAAGCTAAGGGTGATTCACCGCAGGAAAAGCTGAAGACTGTAAAGGAAAA
CTGGAAAAATCTGTCTGACTCTGAAAAGGAATTATATATTCAGCATGCTAAAGAGGACGAAACTCGTTAT
CATAATGAAATGAAGTCTTGGGAAGAACAAATGATTGAAGTTGGACGAAAGGATCTTCTACGTCGCACAA
TAAAGAAACAACGAAAATATGGTGCTGAGGAGTGTGGAGGAAGTGGTGCTAGCCCCGGGATGGTGAGCGA
GCTGATTAAGGAGAACATGCACATGAAGCTGTACATGGAGGGCACCGTGAACAACCACCACTTCAAGTGC
ACATCCGAGGGCGAAGGCAAGCCCTACGAGGGCACCCAGACCATGAGAATCAAGGCGGTCGAGGGCGGCC
CTCTCCCCTTCGCCTTCGACATCCTGGCTACCAGCTTCATGTACGGCAGCAAAACCTTCATCAACCACAC
CCAGGGCATCCCCGACTTCTTTAAGCAGTCCTTCCCCGAGGGCTTCACATGGGAGAGAGTCACCACATAC
GAAGACGGGGGCGTGCTGACCGCTACCCAGGACACCAGCCTCCGGGACGGCTGCCTCATCTACAACGTCA
AGATCAGAGGGGTGAACTTCCCATCCAACGGCCCTGTGATGCAGAAGAAAACACTCGGCTGGGAGGCCTC
CACCGAGACCCTGTACCCCGCTGACGGCGGCCTGGAAGGCAGAGCCGACATGGCCCTGAAGCTCGTGGGC
GGGGGCCACCTGATCTGCAACTTGAAGACCACATACAGATCCAAGAAACCCGCTAAGAACCTCAAGATGC
CCGGCGTCTACTATGTGGACAGAAGACTGGAAAGAATCAAGGAGGCCGACAAAGAGACCTACGTCGAGCA
GCACGAGGTGGCTGTGGCCAGATACTGCGACCTCCCTAGCAAACTGGGGCACAGATGAGAATTCGTCGAC
AATCAACCTCTGGATTACAAAATTTGTGAAAGATTGACTGGTATTCTTAACTATGTTGCTCCTTTTACGC
TATGTGGATACGCTGCTTTAATGCCTTTGTATCATGCTATTGCTTCCCGTATGGCTTTCATTTTCTCCTC
CTTGTATAAATCCTGGTTGCTGTCTCTTTATGAGGAGTTGTGGCCCGTTGTCAGGCAACGTGGCGTGGTG
TGCACTGTGTTTGCTGACGCAACCCCCACTGGTTGGGGCATTGCCACCACCTGTCAGCTCCTTTCCGGGA
CTTTCGCTTTCCCCCTCCCTATTGCCACGGCGGAACTCATCGCCGCCTGCCTTGCCCGCTGCTGGACAGG
GGCTCGGCTGTTGGGCACTGACAATTCCGTGGTGTTGTCGGGGAAATCATCGTCCTTTCCTTGGCTGCTC
GCCTGTGTTGCCACCTGGATTCTGCGCGGGACGTCCTTCTGCTACGTCCCTTCGGCCCTCAATCCAGCGG
ACCTTCCTTCCCGCGGCCTGCTGCCGGCTCTGCGGCCTCTTCCGCGTCTTCGCCTTCGCCCTCAGACGAG
TCGGATCTCCCTTTGGGCCGCCTCCCCGCCTGGTACCTTTAAGACCAATGACTTACAAGGCAGCTGTAGA
TCTTAGCCACTTTTTAAAAGAAAAGGGGGGACTGGAAGGGCTAATTCACTCCCAACGAAGATAAGATCTG
CTTTTTGCTTGTACTGGGTCTCTCTGGTTAGACCAGATCTGAGCCTGGGAGCTCTCTGGCTAACTAGGGA
ACCCACTGCTTAAGCCTCAATAAAGCTTGCCTTGAGTGCTTCAAGTAGTGTGTGCCCGTCTGTTGTGTGA
CTCTGGTAACTAGAGATCCCTCAGACCCTTTTAGTCAGTGTGGAAAATCTCTAGCAGTAGTAGTTCATGT
CATCTTATTATTCAGTATTTATAACTTGCAAAGAAATGAATATCAGAGAGTGAGAGGAACTTGTTTATTG
CAGCTTATAATGGTTACAAATAAAGCAATAGCATCACAAATTTCACAAATAAAGCATTTTTTTCACTGCA
TTCTAGTTGTGGTTTGTCCAAACTCATCAATGTATCTTATCATGTCTGGCTCTAGCTATCCCGCCCCTAA
CTCCGCCCATCCCGCCCCTAACTCCGCCCAGTTCCGCCCATTCTCCGCCCCATGGCTGACTAATTTTTTT
TATTTATGCAGAGGCCGAGGCCGCCTCGGCCTCTGAGCTATTCCAGAAGTAGTGAGGAGGCTTTTTTGGA
GGCCTAGACTTTTGCAGAGACCAAATTCGTAATCATGTCATAGCTGTTTCCTGTGTGAAATTGTTATCCG
CTCACAATTCCACACAACATACGAGCCGGAAGCATAAAGTGTAAAGCCTGGGGTGCCTAATGAGTGAGCT
AACTCACATTAATTGCGTTGCGCTCACTGCCCGCTTTCCAGTCGGGAAACCTGTCGTGCCAGCTGCATTA
ATGAATCGGCCAACGCGCGGGGAGAGGCGGTTTGCGTATTGGGCGCTCTTCCGCTTCCTCGCTCACTGAC
TCGCTGCGCTCGGTCGTTCGGCTGCGGCGAGCGGTATCAGCTCACTCAAAGGCGGTAATACGGTTATCCA
CAGAATCAGGGGATAACGCAGGAAAGAACATGTGAGCAAAAGGCCAGCAAAAGGCCAGGAACCGTAAAAA
GGCCGCGTTGCTGGCGTTTTTCCATAGGCTCCGCCCCCCTGACGAGCATCACAAAAATCGACGCTCAAGT
CAGAGGTGGCGAAACCCGACAGGACTATAAAGATACCAGGCGTTTCCCCCTGGAAGCTCCCTCGTGCGCT
CTCCTGTTCCGACCCTGCCGCTTACCGGATACCTGTCCGCCTTTCTCCCTTCGGGAAGCGTGGCGCTTTC
TCATAGCTCACGCTGTAGGTATCTCAGTTCGGTGTAGGTCGTTCGCTCCAAGCTGGGCTGTGTGCACGAA
CCCCCCGTTCAGCCCGACCGCTGCGCCTTATCCGGTAACTATCGTCTTGAGTCCAACCCGGTAAGACACG
ACTTATCGCCACTGGCAGCAGCCACTGGTAACAGGATTAGCAGAGCGAGGTATGTAGGCGGTGCTACAGA
GTTCTTGAAGTGGTGGCCTAACTACGGCTACACTAGAAGAACAGTATTTGGTATCTGCGCTCTGCTGAAG
CCAGTTACCTTCGGAAAAAGAGTTGGTAGCTCTTGATCCGGCAAACAAACCACCGCTGGTAGCGGTGGTT
TTTTTGTTTGCAAGCAGCAGATTACGCGCAGAAAAAAAGGATCTCAAGAAGATCCTTTGATCTTTTCTAC
GGGGTCTGACGCTCAGTGGAACGAAAACTCACGTTAAGGGATTTTGGTCATGAGATTATCAAAAAGGATC
TTCACCTAGATCCTTTTAAATTAAAAATGAAGTTTTAAATCAATCTAAAGTATATATGAGTAAACTTGGT
CTGACAGTTACCAATGCTTAATCAGTGAGGCACCTATCTCAGCGATCTGTCTATTTCGTTCATCCATAGT
TGCCTGACTCCCCGTCGTGTAGATAACTACGATACGGGAGGGCTTACCATCTGGCCCCAGTGCTGCAATG
ATACCGCGAGACCCACGCTCACCGGCTCCAGATTTATCAGCAATAAACCAGCCAGCCGGAAGGGCCGAGC
GCAGAAGTGGTCCTGCAACTTTATCCGCCTCCATCCAGTCTATTAATTGTTGCCGGGAAGCTAGAGTAAG
TAGTTCGCCAGTTAATAGTTTGCGCAACGTTGTTGCCATTGCTACAGGCATCGTGGTGTCACGCTCGTCG
TTTGGTATGGCTTCATTCAGCTCCGGTTCCCAACGATCAAGGCGAGTTACATGATCCCCCATGTTGTGCA
AAAAAGCGGTTAGCTCCTTCGGTCCTCCGATCGTTGTCAGAAGTAAGTTGGCCGCAGTGTTATCACTCAT
GGTTATGGCAGCACTGCATAATTCTCTTACTGTCATGCCATCCGTAAGATGCTTTTCTGTGACTGGTGAG
TACTCAACCAAGTCATTCTGAGAATAGTGTATGCGGCGACCGAGTTGCTCTTGCCCGGCGTCAATACGGG
ATAATACCGCGCCACATAGCAGAACTTTAAAAGTGCTCATCATTGGAAAACGTTCTTCGGGGCGAAAACT
CTCAAGGATCTTACCGCTGTTGAGATCCAGTTCGATGTAACCCACTCGTGCACCCAACTGATCTTCAGCA
TCTTTTACTTTCACCAGCGTTTCTGGGTGAGCAAAAACAGGAAGGCAAAATGCCGCAAAAAAGGGAATAA
GGGCGACACGGAAATGTTGAATACTCATACTCTTCCTTTTTCAATATTATTGAAGCATTTATCAGGGTTA
TTGTCTCATGAGCGGATACATATTTGAATGTATTTAGAAAAATAAACAAATAGGGGTTCCGCGCACATTT
CCCCGAAAAGTGCCACCTGACGTCTAAGAAACCATTATTATCATGACATTAACCTATAAAAATAGGCGTA
TCACGAGGCCCTTTCGTCTCGCGCGTTTCGGTGATGACGGTGAAAACCTCTGACACATGCAGCTCCCGGA
GACGGTCACAGCTTGTCTGTAAGCGGATGCCGGGAGCAGACAAGCCCGTCAGGGCGCGTCAGCGGGTGTT
GGCGGGTGTCGGGGCTGGCTTAACTATGCGGCATCAGAGCAGATTGTACTGAGAGTGCACCATATGCGGT
GTGAAATACCGCACAGATGCGTAAGGAGAAAATACCGCATCAGGCGCCATTCGCCATTCAGGCTGCGCAA
CTGTTGGGAAGGGCGATCGGTGCGGGCCTCTTCGCTATTACGCCAGCTGGCGAAAGGGGGATGTGCTGCA
AGGCGATTAAGTTGGGTAACGCCAGGGTTTTCCCAGTCACGACGTTGTAAAACGACGGCCAGTGCCAAGC
TGACGCGTGTAGTCTTATGCAATACTCTTGTAGTCTTGCAACATGGTAACGATGAGTTAGCAACATGCCT
TACAAGGAGAGAAAAAGCACCGTGCATGCCGATTGGTGGAAGTAAGGTGGTACGATCGTGCCTTATTAGG
AAGGCAACAGACGGGTCTGACATGGATTGGACGAACCACTGAATTGCCGCATTGCAGAGATATTGTATTT
AAGTGCCTAGCTCGATACATAAAC
Features (pLannotate 1.2.2; 26 found; start..end, strand, type, name):
      1..181     +  LTR            5' LTR (truncated): truncated 5' long terminal repeat (LTR) from HIV-1
    228..353     +  misc_feature   HIV-1 Ψ: packaging signal of human immunodeficiency virus type 1
    337..675     +  CDS            HIV-1 gag (fragment): gag protein from human immunodeficiency virus 1; gag
    846..1079    +  misc_feature   RRE: The Rev response element (RRE) of HIV-1 allows for Rev-dependent mRNA export from the nucleus to the cytoplasm.
   1456..1556    +  CDS            Rev (fragment): human immunodeficiency virus 1 (HIV-1) Rev protein; rev; enhances nuclear export of unspliced and incompletely spliced viral mRNAs
   1575..1691    +  misc_feature   cPPT/CTS: central polypurine tract and central termination sequence of HIV-1
   1704..1780    +  enhancer       CMV enhancer (fragment): human cytomegalovirus immediate early enhancer
   1781..1984    +  promoter       CMV promoter: human cytomegalovirus (CMV) immediate early promoter
   2055..2555    +  CDS            TFAM (fragment): TFAM_HUMAN - Also known as TCF6, TCF6L2. Experimental evidence at protein level: Swiss-Prot protein existence level 1. Binds to the mitochondrial light strand promoter and functions in mitochondrial transcription regulation (PubMed:29445193, PubMed:32183942). Component of the mitochondrial transcription initiation complex, composed at least of TFB2M, TFAM and POLRMT that is required for basal transcription of mitochondrial DNA (PubMed:29149603). In this complex, TFAM recruits POLRMT to a specific promoter whereas TFB2M induces structural changes in POLRMT to enable promoter opening and trappin
   2580..3278    +  CDS            mKate2: monomeric far-red fluorescent protein (Shcherbo et al., 2009) mammalian codon-optimized
   3291..3879    +  misc_feature   WPRE: woodchuck hepatitis virus posttranscriptional regulatory element
   3874..3981    +  CDS            nef (fragment): NEF_SIVS4 - Experimental evidence at protein level: Swiss-Prot protein existence level 1. Interferes with TCR signaling from the cell membrane. Interacts with CD247/TCRZ (TCR zeta chain) and exert potent down- regulation of cell surface TCR/CD3 complexes. From Simian immunodeficiency virus (isolate F236/smH4) (SIV-sm) (Simian immunodeficiency virus sooty mangabey monkey).
   4006..4186    +  LTR            5' LTR (truncated): truncated 5' long terminal repeat (LTR) from HIV-1
   4258..4379    +  polyA_signal   SV40 poly(A) signal: SV40 polyadenylation signal
   4419..4554    +  rep_origin     SV40 ori: SV40 origin of replication
   4611..4627    -  protein_bind   lac operator: The lac repressor binds to the lac operator to inhibit transcription in E. coli. This inhibition can be relieved by adding lactose or isopropyl-β-D-thiogalactopyranoside (IPTG). lac repressor encoded by lacI
   4635..4665    -  promoter       lac promoter: promoter for the E. coli lac operon
   4680..4701    -  protein_bind   CAP binding site: CAP binding activates transcription in the presence of cAMP. E. coli catabolite activator protein
   4714..4806    -  CDS            lacI (fragment): lac repressor; lacI; The lac repressor binds to the lac operator to inhibit transcription in E. coli. This inhibition can be relieved by adding lactose or isopropyl-β-D-thiogalactopyranoside (IPTG).
   4989..5577    -  rep_origin     ori: high-copy-number ColE1/pMB1/pBR322/pUC origin of replication
   5748..6608    -  CDS            AmpR: β-lactamase; bla; confers resistance to ampicillin, carbenicillin, and related antibiotics
   6609..6713    -  promoter       AmpR promoter: bla
   6808..6843    +  CDS            rop (fragment): Rop protein, which maintains plasmids at low copy number; rop
   6945..7044    +  misc_feature   bom (fragment): basis of mobility region from pBR322
   7050..7204    -  CDS            lacZα (fragment): LacZα fragment of β-galactosidase; lacZ fragment
   7218..7444    +  promoter       RSV promoter: Rous sarcoma virus enhancer/promoter
