[The description below was written by a language model from this plasmid's Addgene catalogue record and pLannotate feature annotations shown in this document.]
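Description:
pCDH_CMV_dHMGA_mKate2_CLEAVAGE is a lentiviral transfer and mammalian expression plasmid built on the pCDH-CMV-MCS backbone, about 7.4 kb in total. It is propagated in E. coli through a high-copy ColE1/pUC-type origin and selected with ampicillin via the β-lactamase gene. The viral portion has a third-generation layout. An RSV promoter sits immediately upstream of a truncated HIV-1 5' LTR (the map is circular) and would drive genomic RNA production in packaging cells. It is followed by the Ψ packaging signal with a gag fragment, the Rev response element for Rev-dependent nuclear export, and the cPPT/CTS. A second truncated LTR lies downstream of the cargo, followed by an SV40 poly(A) signal and an SV40 origin. No mammalian selection marker is annotated.

The payload is a CMV enhancer/promoter driving a truncated human TFAM (mitochondrial transcription factor A) fused at its C terminus to the monomeric far-red fluorescent protein mKate2, with a WPRE after the fusion to enhance transcript expression. The TFAM mutant retains the mitochondrial targeting sequence (residues 1–42) and the linker, HMGB and C-tail domains (residues 123–246), but lacks the HMGA domain. A serine was added at position 43 to restore the mitochondrial presequence cleavage site, which explains "CLEAVAGE" in the name. The mKate2 coding sequence was taken from a commercial TFAM-RFP lentiviral plasmid.

The construct serves to express and visualise this HMGA-deleted TFAM in mammalian cells, by transfection or lentiviral transduction. The associated work concerns the assembly of mitochondrial nucleoids by phase separation, so the mutant presumably helps test the contribution of individual TFAM domains.
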