Addgene plasmid #167337: pCDH_CMV_dHMGA_mKate2_CLEAVAGE
Purpose: Expresses mKate2 fused to TFAM dHMGA mutant in mammalian cells
Depositing lab: Tom Misteli. Depositing organization: National Cancer Institute (NCI). Publication: Self-assembly of multi-component mitochondrial nucleoids via phase separation. Feric M, Demarest TG, Tian J, Croteau DL, Bohr VA, Misteli T. EMBO J. 2021 Mar 15;40(6):e107165. doi: 10.15252/embj.2020107165. Epub 2021 Feb 23. PubMed 33619770.
Backbone
  Vector backbone: pCDH-CMV-MCS
  Backbone manufacturer: Addgene
  Backbone size w/o insert (bp): 6227
  Total vector size (bp): 7425
  Vector type: Mammalian Expression, Lentiviral
Growth in bacteria
  Bacterial resistance: Ampicillin, 100 μg/mL
  Growth temperature: 37°C
  Growth strain: NEB Stable
  Copy number: High Copy
Gene/Insert
  Gene/Insert name: TFAM (alt name: Mitochondrial transcription factor A)
  Species: H. sapiens (human)
  Insert size (bp): 1224
  Mutation: Truncation mutant containing MTS (1-42) as well as linker, HMGB and C-tail domains (123-246). This mutant lacks the HMGA domain. An amino acid (S) was added at position 43 to restore the mitochondrial cleavage site.
  GenBank ID: NM_003201.3
  Entrez Gene: TFAM (a.k.a. MTDPS15, MTTF1, MTTFA, TCF6, TCF6L1, TCF6L2, TCF6L3)
  Promoter: CMV
  Tag / fusion protein: mKate2 (C terminal on insert)
  Cloning method: Restriction Enzyme; 5′ cloning site Xba (unknown if destroyed); 3′ cloning site EcoRI (unknown if destroyed)
  Sequencing primers: 5′ CGCAAATGGGCGGTAGGCGTG; 3′ CATAGCGTAAAAGGAGCAACA
Resource information
  A portion of this plasmid was derived from a plasmid made by: Applied Biological Materials Inc. (abm)
Terms and licenses: Academic/Nonprofit Terms; Industry Terms: Not Available to Industry
Depositor comments: The mKate2 gene was initially obtained from the commercially available plasmid: pLenti-GIII-CMV-TFAM-RFP-2A-Puro. Please visit https://www.biorxiv.org/content/10.1101/822858v4 for BioRxiv preprint
How to cite: pCDH_CMV_dHMGA_mKate2_CLEAVAGE was a gift from Tom Misteli (Addgene plasmid # 167337 ; http://n2t.net/addgene:167337 ; RRID:Addgene_167337)
